Addgene plasmid #231590: pInducer20 TIFA T9A
Purpose: TIFA gene mutated in position T9A (mutation on phosphorylation site) under control of a doxycycline-inducible promoter
Depositing lab: Thomas Henry. Depositing organization: INSERM U1111,Centre International de Recherche en Infectiologie (CIRI). Publication: IFN-gamma licenses normal and pathogenic ALPK1/TIFA pathway in human monocytes. Martin A, Caron S, Marcotte M, Bronnec P, Garneret E, Martel N, Maalouf G, Seve P, Saadoun D, Jamilloux Y, Henry T. iScience. 2024 Dec 10;28(1):111563. doi: 10.1016/j.isci.2024.111563. eCollection 2025 Jan 17. PubMed 39868044.
Backbone
  Vector backbone: pINDUCER20
  Backbone manufacturer: Addgene 44012
  Vector type: Mammalian Expression, Lentiviral
Growth in bacteria
  Bacterial resistance: Ampicillin, 100 μg/mL
  Growth temperature: 37°C
  Growth strain: NEB Stable
  Copy number: Unknown
Gene/Insert
  Gene/Insert name: TIFA
  Species: H. sapiens (human)
  Insert size (bp): 552
  Mutation: T9A
  Entrez Gene: TIFA (a.k.a. T2BP, T6BP, TIFAA)
  Promoter: doxycycline
  Tag / fusion protein: 3X flag (N terminal on insert)
  Cloning method: Gene Synthesis
  Sequencing primers: 5′ GTCCAGTGTGGTGGaATTC; 3′ GCCACTGTGCTGGATATCA
Terms and licenses: Academic/Nonprofit Terms; Industry Terms: Not Available to Industry
How to cite: pInducer20 TIFA T9A was a gift from Thomas Henry (Addgene plasmid # 231590 ; http://n2t.net/addgene:231590 ; RRID:Addgene_231590)
