[The description below was written by a language model from this plasmid's Addgene catalogue record and pLannotate feature annotations shown in this document.]
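Description:
pInducer20 TIFA T9A is a lentiviral, doxycycline-inducible mammalian expression plasmid built on the pINDUCER20 backbone. It is about 10.8 kb and is propagated in E. coli through a high-copy ColE1/pUC-type origin with ampicillin selection (β-lactamase). The viral portion has a truncated HIV-1 5' LTR, the Ψ packaging signal with a partial gag sequence, the Rev response element, a cPPT/CTS, a WPRE and a self-inactivating ΔU3 3' LTR. Together these allow the region between the LTRs to be packaged into particles and integrated into target cells, while the integrated provirus lacks LTR promoter activity.

The payload is human TIFA, produced by gene synthesis and carrying a T9A substitution that removes the threonine 9 phosphorylation site. It is fused at its N terminus to a 3xFLAG epitope for detection or pull-down. The coding sequence lies between attB1 and attB2 Gateway recombination sites, downstream of a tetracycline response element (seven tetO copies) joined to a minimal CMV promoter. A second, constitutive cassette in the same vector uses the human UbC promoter to drive the reverse tetracycline transactivator rtTA3, followed by an EMCV IRES and the neomycin phosphotransferase gene. Transduced cells can therefore be selected with G418. They already express the transactivator, which binds the response element and switches on TIFA T9A only when doxycycline is added.

The all-in-one design suits stable cell lines with titratable, inducible expression of a phosphorylation-deficient TIFA. The associated work concerns the ALPK1/TIFA pathway in human monocytes, where such a mutant could be compared with wild-type TIFA.
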