Features (pLannotate 1.2.2; 35 found; start..end, strand, type, name):
    121..138     +  misc_feature   MCS (fragment): pUC18/19 multiple cloning site
    143..181     +  promoter       minimal CMV promoter: human cytomegalovirus (CMV) immediate early promoter
    311..335     +  protein_bind   attB1: mutant version of attB; recombination site for the Gateway® BP reaction BP Clonase™
    378..443     +  CDS            3xFLAG: three tandem FLAG® epitope tags, followed by an enterokinase cleavage site
    456..1004    +  CDS            TIFA: TIFA_HUMAN - Also known as T2BP From Homo sapiens (Human).
   1022..1046    -  protein_bind   attB2: mutant version of attB; recombination site for the Gateway® BP reaction BP Clonase™
   1158..1193    +  promoter       PGK promoter (fragment): mouse phosphoglycerate kinase 1 promoter
   1211..2422    +  promoter       UbC promoter: human ubiquitin C promoter
   2481..3178    +  CDS            rtTA3 (fragment): reverse tetracycline transactivator 3 activates expression from Tet-responsive promoters in the presence of doxycycline
   3108..3218    +  CDS            VP48: 3 tandem repeats of the minimal activation domain of herpes simplex virus VP16 (Cheng et al., 2013)
   3391..3853    +  misc_feature   IRES: internal ribosome entry site (IRES) of the encephalomyocarditis virus (EMCV)
   3869..4663    +  CDS            NeoR/KanR: aminoglycoside phosphotransferase from Tn5; aph(3')-II (or nptII); confers resistance to neomycin, kanamycin, and G418 (Geneticin®)
   4691..4774    +  CDS            large T antigen (fragment): large T antigen from SV40 (simian virus 40)
   4808..4828    +  misc_feature   MCS (fragment): pBluescript multiple cloning site
   4840..5428    +  misc_feature   WPRE: woodchuck hepatitis virus posttranscriptional regulatory element
   5436..5501    +  CDS            nef (fragment): NEF_HV1Z2 - Experimental evidence at protein level: Swiss-Prot protein existence level 1. Extracellular Nef protein targets CD4(+) T-lymphocytes for apoptosis by interacting with CXCR4 surface receptors. From Human immunodeficiency virus type 1 group M subtype D (isolate Z2/CDC-Z34) (HIV-1).
   5503..5736    +  LTR            3' LTR (ΔU3): self-inactivating 3' long terminal repeat (LTR) from HIV-1
   5941..6045    +  promoter       AmpR promoter: bla
   6046..6906    +  CDS            AmpR: β-lactamase; bla; confers resistance to ampicillin, carbenicillin, and related antibiotics
   7077..7665    +  rep_origin     ori: high-copy-number ColE1/pMB1/pBR322/pUC origin of replication
   7848..7902    +  CDS            lacI (fragment): lac repressor; lacI; The lac repressor binds to the lac operator to inhibit transcription in E. coli. This inhibition can be relieved by adding lactose or isopropyl-β-D-thiogalactopyranoside (IPTG).
   7908..8001    +  rep_origin     SV40 ori (fragment): SV40 origin of replication
   8026..8063    +  CDS            lacI (fragment): lac repressor; lacI; The lac repressor binds to the lac operator to inhibit transcription in E. coli. This inhibition can be relieved by adding lactose or isopropyl-β-D-thiogalactopyranoside (IPTG).
   8076..8097    +  protein_bind   CAP binding site: CAP binding activates transcription in the presence of cAMP. E. coli catabolite activator protein
   8112..8142    +  promoter       lac promoter: promoter for the E. coli lac operon
   8146..8168    +  protein_bind   lac operator (fragment): The lac repressor binds to the lac operator to inhibit transcription in E. coli. This inhibition can be relieved by adding lactose or isopropyl-β-D-thiogalactopyranoside (IPTG). lac repressor encoded by lacI
   8200..8283    +  polyA_signal   SV40 poly(A) signal (fragment): SV40 polyadenylation signal
   8450..8779    +  CDS            nef (fragment): NEF_HV1BR - Experimental evidence at protein level: Swiss-Prot protein existence level 1. Extracellular Nef protein targets CD4(+) T-lymphocytes for apoptosis by interacting with CXCR4 surface receptors (PubMed:14990729). From Human immunodeficiency virus type 1 group M subtype B (isolate BRU/LAI) (HIV-1).
   8827..9084    +  LTR            5' LTR (truncated): truncated 5' long terminal repeat (LTR) from HIV-1
   9131..9256    +  misc_feature   HIV-1 Ψ: packaging signal of human immunodeficiency virus type 1
   9240..9578    +  CDS            HIV-1 gag (fragment): gag protein from human immunodeficiency virus 1; gag
   9753..9986    +  misc_feature   RRE: The Rev response element (RRE) of HIV-1 allows for Rev-dependent mRNA export from the nucleus to the cytoplasm.
  10363..10463   +  CDS            Rev (fragment): human immunodeficiency virus 1 (HIV-1) Rev protein; rev; enhances nuclear export of unspliced and incompletely spliced viral mRNAs
  10508..10625   +  misc_feature   cPPT/CTS: central polypurine tract and central termination sequence of HIV-1
  10680..110     +  protein_bind   tetracycline response element (across the origin): contains seven copies of the tetracycline operator tetO tetracycline repressor TetR
>Addgene plasmid #231590 | pInducer20 TIFA T9A | addgene full sequence | sequence record 460528 | Addgene NGS Result
TTACCACTCCCTATCAGTGATAGAGAAAAGTGAAAGTCGAGTTTACCACTCCCTATCAGTGATAGAGAAA
AGTGAAAGTCGAGTTTACCACTCCCTATCAGTGATAGAGAAAAGTGAAAGTCGAGCTCGGTACCCGGGTC
GAGGTAGGCGTGTACGGTGGGAGGCCTATATAAGCAGAGCTCGTTTAGTGAACCGTCAGATCGCCTGGAG
ACGCCATCCACGCTGTTTTGACCTCCATAGAAGACACCGGGACCGATCCAGCCTCCGCGGCCCCGAACTA
GTCCAGTGTGGTGGAATTCTGCAGATATCAACAAGTTTGTACAAAAAAGCAGGCTTTAAAGGAACCAATT
CAGTCGACTGGATCCGGTACCACCATGGACTACAAAGACCATGACGGTGATTATAAAGATCATGACATCG
ATTACAAGGATGACGATGACAAGCTTGCGGCCGCGACTTCCTTCGAGGACGCCGATGCTGAGGAAACCGT
CACCTGCCTGCAAATGACCGTATATCACCCAGGTCAACTCCAATGCGGCATCTTCCAAAGCATTTCCTTC
AATCGCGAAAAGCTTCCAAGTTCTGAGGTAGTCAAGTTCGGTCGCAACTCTAATATATGCCACTACACCT
TCCAAGATAAGCAAGTGTCTCGGGTACAATTCTCCCTTCAACTCTTCAAGAAGTTTAATTCTAGTGTGCT
GAGTTTCGAGATTAAGAACATGTCAAAGAAAACTAACTTGATTGTCGATTCTCGGGAATTGGGGTATTTG
AACAAGATGGATCTCCCTTATCGCTGTATGGTGAGGTTTGGGGAATACCAATTCCTTATGGAAAAGGAAG
ACGGAGAATCCCTGGAGTTCTTCGAAACACAGTTCATCCTGAGTCCCAGGAGCCTGCTCCAGGAGAATAA
TTGGCCGCCGCATCGACCAATCCCCGAATACGGAACCTACTCACTGTGTTCTAGTCAGTCTTCTTCACCC
ACCGAGATGGACGAGAACGAAAGCTAGCTCGAGATATCTAGACCCAGCTTTCTTGTACAAAGTGGTTGAT
ATCCAGCACAGTGGCGGCCGCTCGAGTCTAGAGGGCCCGCGGTTCGAATACCCATACGACGTCCCAGACT
ACGCTTAGTAATGATTAATTAAACTAGAAATTCTACCGGGTAGGGGAGGCGCTTTTCCCAAGGCAGTCTG
GAGTAACCCACCCAAGATCTGGCCTCCGCGCCGGGTTTTGGCGCCTCCCGCGGGCGCCCCCCTCCTCACG
GCGAGCGCTGCCACGTCAGACGAAGGGCGCAGCGAGCGTCCTGATCCTTCCGCCCGGACGCTCAGGACAG
CGGCCCGCTGCTCATAAGACTCGGCCTTAGAACCCCAGTATCAGCAGAAGGACATTTTAGGACGGGACTT
GGGTGACTCTAGGGCACTGGTTTTCTTTCCAGAGAGCGGAACAGGCGAGGAAAAGTAGTCCCTTCTCGGC
GATTCTGCGGAGGGATCTCCGTGGGGCGGTGAACGCCGATGATTATATAAGGACGCGCCGGGTGTGGCAC
AGCTAGTTCCGTCGCAGCCGGGATTTGGGTCGCGGTTCTTGTTTGTGGATCGCTGTGATCGTCACTTGGT
GAGTAGCGGGCTGCTGGGCTGGCCGGGGCTTTCGTGGCCGCCGGGCCGCTCGGTGGGACGGAAGCGTGTG
GAGAGACCGCCAAGGGCTGTAGTCTGGGTCCGCGAGCAAGGTTGCCCTGAACTGGGGGTTGGGGGGAGCG
CAGCAAAATGGCGGCTGTTCCCGAGTCTTGAATGGAAGACGCTTGTGAGGCGGGCTGTGAGGTCGTTGAA
ACAAGGTGGGGGGCATGGTGGGCGGCAAGAACCCAAGGTCTTGAGGCCTTCGCTAATGCGGGAAAGCTCT
TATTCGGGTGAGATGGGCTGGGGCACCATCTGGGGACCCTGACGTGAAGTTTGTCACTGACTGGAGAACT
CGGTTTGTCGTCTGTTGCGGGGGCGGCAGTTATGGCGGTGCCGTTGGGCAGTGCACCCGTACCTTTGGGA
GCGCGCGCCCTCGTCGTGTCGTGACGTCACCCGTTCTGTTGGCTTATAATGCAGGGTGGGGCCACCTGCC
GGTAGGTGTGCGGTAGGCTTTTCTCCGTCGCAGGACGCAGGGTTCGGGCCTAGGGTAGGCTCTCCTGAAT
CGACAGGCGCCGGACCTCTGGTGAGGGGAGGGATAAGTGAGGCGTCAGTTTCTTTGGTCGGTTTTATGTA
CCTATCTTCTTAAGTAGCTGAAGCTCCGGTTTTGAACTATGCGCTCGGGGTTGGCGAGTGTGTTTTGTGA
AGTTTTTTAGGCACCTTTTGAAATGTAATCATTTGGGTCAATATGTAATTTTCAGTGTTAGACTAGTAAA
TTGTCCGCTAAATTCTGGCCGTTTTTGGCTTTTTTGTTAGACGAAGCTTGGTACCGAGCTCGGATCTCCA
CCCCGTACCGGTCCTGCAGTCGAATTCACCATGTCTAGACTGGACAAGAGCAAAGTCATAAACGGAGCTC
TGGAATTACTCAATGGTGTCGGTATCGAAGGCCTGACGACAAGGAAACTCGCTCAAAAGCTGGGAGTTGA
GCAGCCTACCCTGTACTGGCACGTGAAGAACAAGCGGGCCCTGCTCGATGCCCTGCCAATCGAGATGCTG
GACAGGCATCATACCCACTTCTGCCCCCTGGAAGGCGAGTCATGGCAAGACTTTCTGCGGAACAACGCCA
AGTCATACCGCTGTGCTCTCCTCTCACATCGCGACGGGGCTAAAGTGCATCTCGGCACCCGCCCAACAGA
GAAACAGTACGAAACCCTGGAAAATCAGCTCGCGTTCCTGTGTCAGCAAGGCTTCTCCCTGGAGAACGCA
CTGTACGCTCTGTCCGCCGTGGGCCACTTTACACTGGGCTGCGTATTGGAGGAACAGGAGCATCAAGTAG
CAAAAGAGGAAAGAGAGACACCTACCACCGATTCTATGCCCCCACTTCTGAGACAAGCAATTGAGCTGTT
CGACCGGCAGGGAGCCGAACCTGCCTTCCTTTTCGGCCTGGAACTAATCATATGTGGCCTGGAGAAACAG
CTAAAGTGCGAAAGCGGCGGGCCGACCGACGCCCTTGACGATTTTGACTTAGACATGCTCCCAGCCGATG
CCCTTGACGACTTTGACCTTGATATGCTGCCTGCTGACGCTCTTGACGATTTTGACCTTGACATGCTCCC
CGGGTAACTAAGTAAGGATCCGCGGCCGCACTAGAGGAATTCCGCCCCTCTCCCCCCCCCCCCTCTCCCT
CCCCCCCCCCTAACGTTACTGGCCGAAGCCGCTTGGAATAAGGCCGGTGTGCGTTTGTCTATATGTTATT
TTCCACCATATTGCCGTCTTTTGGCAATGTGAGGGCCCGGAAACCTGGCCCTGTCTTCTTGACGAGCATT
CCTAGGGGTCTTTCCCCTCTCGCCAAAGGAATGCAAGGTCTGTTGAATGTCGTGAAGGAAGCAGTTCCTC
TGGAAGCTTCTTGAAGACAAACAACGTCTGTAGCGACCCTTTGCAGGCAGCGGAACCCCCCACCTGGCGA
CAGGTGCCTCTGCGGCCAAAAGCCACGTGTATAAGATACACCTGCAAAGGCGGCACAACCCCAGTGCCAC
GTTGTGAGTTGGATAGTTGTGGAAAGAGTCAAATGGCTCTCCTCAAGCGTATTCAACAAGGGGCTGAAGG
ATGCCCAGAAGGTACCCCATTGTATGGGATCTGATCTGGGGCCTCGGTGCACATGCTTTACATGTGTTTA
GTCGAGGTTAAAAAAACGTCTAGGCCCCCCGAACCACGGGGACGTGGTTTTCCTTTGAAAAACACGATGA
TAAGCTTACCGGTCCACCATGATTGAACAAGATGGATTGCACGCAGGTTCTCCGGCCGCTTGGGTGGAGA
GGCTATTCGGCTATGACTGGGCACAACAGACAATCGGCTGCTCTGATGCCGCCGTGTTCCGGCTGTCAGC
GCAGGGGCGCCCGGTTCTTTTTGTCAAGACCGACCTGTCCGGTGCCCTGAATGAACTGCAAGACGAGGCA
GCGCGGCTATCGTGGCTGGCCACGACGGGCGTTCCTTGCGCAGCTGTGCTCGACGTTGTCACTGAAGCGG
GAAGGGACTGGCTGCTATTGGGCGAAGTGCCGGGGCAGGATCTCCTGTCATCTCACCTTGCTCCTGCCGA
GAAAGTATCCATCATGGCTGATGCAATGCGGCGGCTGCATACGCTTGATCCGGCTACCTGCCCATTCGAC
CACCAAGCGAAACATCGCATCGAGCGAGCACGTACTCGGATGGAAGCCGGTCTTGTCGATCAGGATGATC
TGGACGAAGAGCATCAGGGGCTCGCGCCAGCCGAACTGTTCGCCAGGCTCAAGGCGAGCATGCCCGACGG
CGAGGATCTCGTCGTGACCCATGGCGATGCCTGCTTGCCGAATATCATGGTGGAAAATGGCCGCTTTTCT
GGATTCATCGACTGTGGCCGGCTGGGTGTGGCGGACCGCTATCAGGACATAGCGTTGGCTACCCGTGATA
TTGCTGAAGAGCTTGGCGGCGAATGGGCTGACCGCTTCCTCGTGCTTTACGGTATCGCCGCTCCCGATTC
GCAGCGCATCGCCTTCTATCGCCTTCTTGACGAGTTCTTCTGATGTACAAGTAAAGCGGCCGCGACTCTA
GATCATAATCAGCCATACCACATTTGTAGAGGTTTTACTTGCTTTAAAAAACCTCCCACACCTCCCCCTG
AACCTGAAACATAAAATGAATGCAATTGTTGTTGTTTAGTCCCTCCCAATTCGATATCAAGCTTATCGCG
ATAGATCCTAATCAACCTCTGGATTACAAAATTTGTGAAAGATTGACTGGTATTCTTAACTATGTTGCTC
CTTTTACGCTATGTGGATACGCTGCTTTAATGCCTTTGTATCATGCTATTGCTTCCCGTATGGCTTTCAT
TTTCTCCTCCTTGTATAAATCCTGGTTGCTGTCTCTTTATGAGGAGTTGTGGCCCGTTGTCAGGCAACGT
GGCGTGGTGTGCACTGTGTTTGCTGACGCAACCCCCACTGGTTGGGGCATTGCCACCACCTGTCAGCTCC
TTTCCGGGACTTTCGCTTTCCCCCTCCCTATTGCCACGGCGGAACTCATCGCCGCCTGCCTTGCCCGCTG
CTGGACAGGGGCTCGGCTGTTGGGCACTGACAATTCCGTGGTGTTGTCGGGGAAATCATCGTCCTTTCCT
TGGCTGCTCGCCTGTGTTGCCACCTGGATTCTGCGCGGGACGTCCTTCTGCTACGTCCCTTCGGCCCTCA
ATCCAGCGGACCTTCCTTCCCGCGGCCTGCTGCCGGCTCTGCGGCCTCTTCCGCGTCTTCGCCTTCGCCC
TCAGACGAGTCGGATCTCCCTTTGGGCCGCCTCCCCGCCTGAGATCCTTTAAGACCAATGACTTACAAGG
CAGCTGTAGATCTTAGCCACTTTTTAAAAGAAAAGGGGGGACTGGAAGGGCTAATTCACTCCCAACGAAG
ACAAGATCTGCTTTTTGCTTGTACTGGGTCTCTCTGGTTAGACCAGATCTGAGCCTGGGAGCTCTCTGGC
TAACTAGGGAACCCACTGCTTAAGCCTCAATAAAGCTTGCCTTGAGTGCTTCAAGTAGTGTGTGCCCGTC
TGTTGTGTGACTCTGGTAACTAGAGATCCCTCAGACCCTTTTAGTCAGTGTGGAAAATCTCTAGCAGTAG
TAGTTCATGTCATCTTATTATTCAGTATTTATAACTTGCAAAGAAATGAATATCAGAGAGTGAGAGGCCC
GGGTTAATTAAGGAAAGGGCTAGATCATTCTTGAAGACGAAAGGGCCTCGTGATACGCCTATTTTTATAG
GTTAATGTCATGATAATAATGGTTTCTTAGACGTCAGGTGGCACTTTTCGGGGAAATGTGCGCGGAACCC
CTATTTGTTTATTTTTCTAAATACATTCAAATATGTATCCGCTCATGAGACAATAACCCTGATAAATGCT
TCAATAATATTGAAAAAGGAAGAGTATGAGTATTCAACATTTCCGTGTCGCCCTTATTCCCTTTTTTGCG
GCATTTTGCCTTCCTGTTTTTGCTCACCCAGAAACGCTGGTGAAAGTAAAAGATGCTGAAGATCAGTTGG
GTGCACGAGTGGGTTACATCGAACTGGATCTCAACAGCGGTAAGATCCTTGAGAGTTTTCGCCCCGAAGA
ACGTTTTCCAATGATGAGCACTTTTAAAGTTCTGCTATGTGGCGCGGTATTATCCCGTGTTGACGCCGGG
CAAGAGCAACTCGGTCGCCGCATACACTATTCTCAGAATGACTTGGTTGAGTACTCACCAGTCACAGAAA
AGCATCTTACGGATGGCATGACAGTAAGAGAATTATGCAGTGCTGCCATAACCATGAGTGATAACACTGC
GGCCAACTTACTTCTGACAACGATCGGAGGACCGAAGGAGCTAACCGCTTTTTTGCACAACATGGGGGAT
CATGTAACTCGCCTTGATCGTTGGGAACCGGAGCTGAATGAAGCCATACCAAACGACGAGCGTGACACCA
CGATGCCTGTAGCAATGGCAACAACGTTGCGCAAACTATTAACTGGCGAACTACTTACTCTAGCTTCCCG
GCAACAATTAATAGACTGGATGGAGGCGGATAAAGTTGCAGGACCACTTCTGCGCTCGGCCCTTCCGGCT
GGCTGGTTTATTGCTGATAAATCTGGAGCCGGTGAGCGTGGGTCTCGCGGTATCATTGCAGCACTGGGGC
CAGATGGTAAGCCCTCCCGTATCGTAGTTATCTACACGACGGGGAGTCAGGCAACTATGGATGAACGAAA
TAGACAGATCGCTGAGATAGGTGCCTCACTGATTAAGCATTGGTAACTGTCAGACCAAGTTTACTCATAT
ATACTTTAGATTGATTTAAAACTTCATTTTTAATTTAAAAGGATCTAGGTGAAGATCCTTTTTGATAATC
TCATGACCAAAATCCCTTAACGTGAGTTTTCGTTCCACTGAGCGTCAGACCCCGTAGAAAAGATCAAAGG
ATCTTCTTGAGATCCTTTTTTTCTGCGCGTAATCTGCTGCTTGCAAACAAAAAAACCACCGCTACCAGCG
GTGGTTTGTTTGCCGGATCAAGAGCTACCAACTCTTTTTCCGAAGGTAACTGGCTTCAGCAGAGCGCAGA
TACCAAATACTGTTCTTCTAGTGTAGCCGTAGTTAGGCCACCACTTCAAGAACTCTGTAGCACCGCCTAC
ATACCTCGCTCTGCTAATCCTGTTACCAGTGGCTGCTGCCAGTGGCGATAAGTCGTGTCTTACCGGGTTG
GACTCAAGACGATAGTTACCGGATAAGGCGCAGCGGTCGGGCTGAACGGGGGGTTCGTGCACACAGCCCA
GCTTGGAGCGAACGACCTACACCGAACTGAGATACCTACAGCGTGAGCTATGAGAAAGCGCCACGCTTCC
CGAAGGGAGAAAGGCGGACAGGTATCCGGTAAGCGGCAGGGTCGGAACAGGAGAGCGCACGAGGGAGCTT
CCAGGGGGAAACGCCTGGTATCTTTATAGTCCTGTCGGGTTTCGCCACCTCTGACTTGAGCGTCGATTTT
TGTGATGCTCGTCAGGGGGGCGGAGCCTATGGAAAAACGCCAGCAACGCGGCCTTTTTACGGTTCCTGGC
CTTTTGCTGGCCTTTTGCTCACATGTTCTTTCCTGCGTTATCCCCTGATTCTGTGGATAACCGTATTACC
GCCTTTGAGTGAGCTGATACCGCTCGCCGCAGCCGAACGACCGAGCGCAGCGAGTCAGTGAGCGAGGAAG
CGGAAGAGCGCCCAATACGCAAACCGCCTCTCCCCGCGCGTTGGCCGATTCATTAATGCAGCAAGCTCAT
GGCTGACTAATTTTTTTTATTTATGCAGAGGCCGAGGCCGCCTCGGCCTCTGAGCTATTCCAGAAGTAGT
GAGGAGGCTTTTTTGGAGGCCTAGGCTTTTGCAAAAAGCTCCCCGTGGCACGACAGGTTTCCCGACTGGA
AAGCGGGCAGTGAGCGCAACGCAATTAATGTGAGTTAGCTCACTCATTAGGCACCCCAGGCTTTACACTT
TATGCTTCCGGCTCGTATGTTGTGTGGAATTGTGAGCGGATAACAATTTCACACAGGAAACAGCTATGAC
ATGATTACGAATTTCACAAATAAAGCATTTTTTTCACTGCATTCTAGTTGTGGTTTGTCCAAACTCATCA
ATGTATCTTATCATGTCTGGATCAACTGGATAACTCAAGCTAACCAAAATCATCCCAAACTTCCCACCCC
ATACCCTATTACCACTGCCAATTACCTGTGGTTTCATTTACTCTAAACCTGTGATTCCTCTGAATTATTT
TCATTTTAAAGAAATTGTATTTGTTAAATATGTACTACAAACTTAGTAGTTGGAAGGGCTAATTCACTCC
CAAAGAAGACAAGATATCCTTGATCTGTGGATCTACCACACACAAGGCTACTTCCCTGATTAGCAGAACT
ACACACCAGGGCCAGGGGTCAGATATCCACTGACCTTTGGATGGTGCTACAAGCTAGTACCAGTTGAGCC
AGATAAGGTAGAAGAGGCCAATAAAGGAGAGAACACCAGCTTGTTACACCCTGTGAGCCTGCATGGGATG
GATGACCCGGAGAGAGAAGTGTTAGAGTGGAGGTTTGACAGCCGCCTAGCATTTCATCACGTGGCCCGAG
AGCTGCATCCGGAGTACTTCAAGAACTGCTGATATCGAGCTTGCTACAAGGGACTTTCCGCTGGGGACTT
TCCAGGGAGGCGTGGCCTGGGCGGGACTGGGGAGTGGCGAGCCCTCAGATCCTGCATATAAGCAGCTGCT
TTTTGCCTGTACTGGGTCTCTCTGGTTAGACCAGATCTGAGCCTGGGAGCTCTCTGGCTAACTAGGGAAC
CCACTGCTTAAGCCTCAATAAAGCTTGCCTTGAGTGCTTCAAGTAGTGTGTGCCCGTCTGTTGTGTGACT
CTGGTAACTAGAGATCCCTCAGACCCTTTTAGTCAGTGTGGAAAATCTCTAGCAGTGGCGCCCGAACAGG
GACTTGAAAGCGAAAGGGAAACCAGAGGAGCTCTCTCGACGCAGGACTCGGCTTGCTGAAGCGCGCACGG
CAAGAGGCGAGGGGCGGCGACTGGTGAGTACGCCAAAAATTTTGACTAGCGGAGGCTAGAAGGAGAGAGA
TGGGTGCGAGAGCGTCAGTATTAAGCGGGGGAGAATTAGATCGCGATGGGAAAAAATTCGGTTAAGGCCA
GGGGGAAAGAAAAAATATAAATTAAAACATATAGTATGGGCAAGCAGGGAGCTAGAACGATTCGCAGTTA
ATCCTGGCCTGTTAGAAACATCAGAAGGCTGTAGACAAATACTGGGACAGCTACAACCATCCCTTCAGAC
AGGATCAGAAGAACTTAGATCATTATATAATACAGTAGCAACCCTCTATTGTGTGCATCAAAGGATAGAG
ATAAAAGACACCAAGGAAGCTTTAGACAAGATAGAGGAAGAGCAAAACAAAAGTAAGACCACCGCACAGC
AAGCGGCCGGCCGCTGATCTTCAGACCTGGAGGAGGAGATATGAGGGACAATTGGAGAAGTGAATTATAT
AAATATAAAGTAGTAAAAATTGAACCATTAGGAGTAGCACCCACCAAGGCAAAGAGAAGAGTGGTGCAGA
GAGAAAAAAGAGCAGTGGGAATAGGAGCTTTGTTCCTTGGGTTCTTGGGAGCAGCAGGAAGCACTATGGG
CGCAGCGTCAATGACGCTGACGGTACAGGCCAGACAATTATTGTCTGGTATAGTGCAGCAGCAGAACAAT
TTGCTGAGGGCTATTGAGGCGCAACAGCATCTGTTGCAACTCACAGTCTGGGGCATCAAGCAGCTCCAGG
CAAGAATCCTGGCTGTGGAAAGATACCTAAAGGATCAACAGCTCCTGGGGATTTGGGGTTGCTCTGGAAA
ACTCATTTGCACCACTGCTGTGCCTTGGAATGCTAGTTGGAGTAATAAATCTCTGGAACAGATTTGGAAT
CACACGACCTGGATGGAGTGGGACAGAGAAATTAACAATTACACAAGCTTAATACACTCCTTAATTGAAG
AATCGCAAAACCAGCAAGAAAAGAATGAACAAGAATTATTGGAATTAGATAAATGGGCAAGTTTGTGGAA
TTGGTTTAACATAACAAATTGGCTGTGGTATATAAAATTATTCATAATGATAGTAGGAGGCTTGGTAGGT
TTAAGAATAGTTTTTGCTGTACTTTCTATAGTGAATAGAGTTAGGCAGGGATATTCACCATTATCGTTTC
AGACCCACCTCCCAACCCCGAGGGGACCCGACAGGCCCGAAGGAATAGAAGAAGAAGGTGGAGAGAGAGA
CAGAGACAGATCCATTCGATTAGTGAACGGATCTCGACGGTATCGCCGAATTCACAAATGGCAGTATTCA
TCCACAATTTTAAAAGAAAAGGGGGGATTGGGGGGTACAGTGCAGGGGAAAGAATAGTAGACATAATAGC
AACAGACATACAAACTAAAGAATTACAAAAACAAATTACAAAAATTCAAAATTTTCGGGTTTATTACAGG
GACAGCAGAGATCCAGTTTGGACTAGGATCCTTTACCACTCCCTATCAGTGATAGAGAAAAGTGAAAGTC
GAGTTTACCACTCCCTATCAGTGATAGAGAAAAGTGAAAGTCGAGTTTACCACTCCCTATCAGTGATAGA
GAAAAGTGAAAGTCGAGTTTACCACTCCCTATCAGTGATAGAGAAAAGTGAAAGTCGAGT
